>Addgene plasmid #67458 | pDEST47-ARL1 | addgene partial sequence | sequence record 118170 | GFPfusionREV 5'-CTCCACTGACAGAAAATTTG-3'
TTCACAAGAATTGGGACAACTCCAGTGAAAAGTTCTTCTCCTTTGCTAGCCATTCTAGATCGAACCACTT
TGTACAAGAAAGCTGGGTCCTATTACTGTCTGCTTTTTAATGTTTCAACTAACCATTCCATTGCCTCATC
AAGGCCGGTGCCTTTGGTTGCTGACGTTTTGAATATCTGCCATTTTCGGTCCTTCAAGGCAGGTAACCCA
AGTGAATTTGCCATCTCTGAGGAAGTCATGGCCTGTTCCATGTCCTGTTTATTTGCAAACACCACTAAAA
TGGCTTTTCTCAGCTCTTCTTCCTCCAACATGGCAACTAACTCTGATTTGGAAATGCCAATTCGGTCTCG
GTCACAACTGTCTACTACATAAATGACTGCATCTGTGTTTGAATAGTAACATCTCCAATATGGCCTGATA
CTTGTCTGTCCTCCTAAATCCCAGACTTGGAATTTAAGGTTTTTGTACGTCACCGTCTCTACATTAAATC
CAATGGTAGGTATAGTAGTAACAACTTCTCCCACTTGTAATCTGTACAAAATTGTGGTTTTTCCTGCTCC
ATCTAATCCCAAAATTAAAATTCTCATTTCCCGAGTTCCAAACAGACTGGAAAATATACTTGAGAAAAAG
CCACCCATGGTTCTATCTCCTTCTAAGCCTGCTTTTTTGTACAAACTTGTTTGATCAAGCTTAACTAGCC
AGCTTGGGTCTCCCTATAGTGAGTCGTATTAATTTCGATAAGCCAGTAAGCAGTGGGTTCTCTAGTTAGC
CAGAGAGCTCTGCTTATATAGACCTCCCACCGTACACGCCTACCGCCCATTTGCGTCAATGGGGCGGAGT
TGTTACGACATTTTGGAAAGTCCCGTTGATTTTGGTGCCAAAACAAACTCCCATTGACGTCAATGGGGTG
GAGACTTGGAAATCCCCGTGAGTCAAACCGCTATCCACGCCCATGGATGTACTGCCAAACCGCATCACCA
TGGTAATAGCGATGACTAA
