[The description below was written by a language model from this plasmid's Addgene catalogue record.]
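Description:
pDEST47-ARL1 is a mammalian expression plasmid built on the commercial Gateway destination vector pcDNA-DEST47, into which the human ARL1 open reading frame was introduced by Gateway recombination. ARL1 (also known as ARFL1) encodes an ARF-like small GTPase of the ARF family. The plasmid is maintained in E. coli as a high-copy construct under ampicillin selection, and it carries a neomycin resistance marker so that transfected mammalian cells can be selected with G418, allowing stable as well as transient expression.

Transcription of the insert is driven by the CMV promoter, a strong constitutive promoter widely used in mammalian cells. The pcDNA-DEST47 backbone is designed to place a GFP coding sequence downstream of the recombined insert so that a C-terminal GFP fusion is made. In this construct, however, the ARL1 insert keeps its native stop codon, so translation ends at the end of ARL1 and no GFP fusion is produced. The result is expression of untagged, native ARL1 protein. The insert contains a single C-to-T change at base pair 231, which is recorded as silent and therefore does not alter the encoded protein.

The plasmid belongs to a collection of reagents for expressing or knocking down human ARF family GTPases, and it is suited to experiments where overexpression of unmodified ARL1 is wanted, avoiding any effect of a tag on the behaviour of the GTPase. No feature table was supplied with the record, so other backbone elements, such as the origin of replication and polyadenylation signals, are not documented here.
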