Addgene plasmid #67458: pDEST47-ARL1
Purpose: Mammalian expression of hArl1 with stop codon (native expression)
Depositing lab: Richard Kahn. Depositing organization: Emory University. Publication: Tool box: Plasmids for the expression or knockdown of human ARF Family GTPases (ARF/ARL/SAR) and their co-expression in bacteria with N-myristoyltransferases. Kerr SC, Kahn RA. Cell Logist. 2015 Sep 21;5(3):e1090523. doi: 10.1080/21592799.2015.1090523. eCollection 2015 Jul-Sep. PubMed 27057421.
Backbone
  Vector backbone: pcDNA-DEST47
  Backbone manufacturer: Life Technologies
  Vector type: Mammalian Expression
  Selectable markers: Neomycin (select with G418)
Growth in bacteria
  Bacterial resistance: Ampicillin, 100 μg/mL
  Growth temperature: 37°C
  Growth strain: DH5alpha
  Copy number: High Copy
Gene/Insert
  Gene/Insert name: ARL1 (alt name: pRK6s-D47)
  Species: H. sapiens (human)
  Mutation: bp 231 C to T; silent mutation
  Entrez Gene: ARL1 (a.k.a. ARFL1)
  Promoter: CMV
  Cloning method: Gateway Cloning
  Sequencing primers: 5′ CMV-F; 3′ GFP-R
Terms and licenses: Academic/Nonprofit Terms; Industry Terms: Not Available to Industry
Depositor comments: Note that the insert contains its native stop codon and does not produce a fusion protein with GFP.
How to cite: pDEST47-ARL1 was a gift from Richard Kahn (Addgene plasmid # 67458 ; http://n2t.net/addgene:67458 ; RRID:Addgene_67458)
